>Addgene plasmid #10783 | 970 pBabe puroL PTEN R130G | addgene partial sequence | sequence record 17709 | 10783 with pBABE5'
TAAGCTTACCATGGCCTACCCCTACGACGTGCCCGACTACGCCTCCCTCGGATCCATGACAGCCATCATC
AAAGAGATCGTTAGCAGAAACAAAAGGAGATATCAAGAGGATGGATTCGACTTAGACTTGACCTATATTT
ATCCAAACATTATTGCTATGGGATTTCCTGCAGAAAGACTTGAAGGCGTATACAGGAACAATATTGATGA
TGTAGTAAGGTTTTTGGATTCAAAGCATAAAAACCATTACAAGATATACAATCTTTGTGCTGAAAGACAT
TATGACACCGCCAAATTTAATTGCAGAGTTGCACAATATCCTTTTGAAGACCATAACCCACCACAGCTAG
AACTTATCAAACCCTTTTGTGAAGATCTTGACCAATGGCTAAGTGAAGATGACAATCATGTTGCAGCAAT
TCACTGTAAAGCTGGAAAGGGAGGAACTGGTGTAATGATATGTGCATATTTATTACATCGGGGCAAATTT
TTAAAGGCACAAGAGGCCCTAGATTTCTATGGGGAAGTAAGGACCAGAGACAAAAAGGGAGTAACTATTC
CCAGTCAGAGGCGCTATGTGTATTATTATAGCTACCTGTTAAAGAATCATCTGGATTATAGACCAGTGGC
ACTGTTGTTTCACAAGATGATGTTTGAAACTATTCCAATGTTCAGTGGCGGAACTTGCAATCCTCAGTTT
GTGGTCTGCCAGCTAAAGGTGAAGATATATTCC
