[The description below was written by a language model from this plasmid's Addgene catalogue record.]
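Description:
970 pBabe puroL PTEN R130G is a retroviral mammalian expression plasmid built on the pBABE-puroL backbone (about 5.2 kb without insert). It carries an approximately 1.2 kb human PTEN coding insert with the R130G point mutation, introduced by restriction enzyme cloning. The plasmid is maintained in E. coli as a high-copy construct under ampicillin selection. In mammalian cells, puromycin resistance allows selection of stably transduced populations.

No feature table accompanies the record, so the promoters and viral elements are not explicitly listed. pBABE-type vectors are generally Moloney murine leukemia virus-derived. In that design, long terminal repeats flank a packaging signal, the 5′ LTR drives transcription of the inserted gene, and a separate internal promoter expresses the puromycin resistance gene. When such a plasmid is introduced into a packaging cell line that supplies the viral structural and enzymatic proteins, replication-defective retrovirus is produced. This virus integrates the PTEN cassette into the genome of dividing target cells.

PTEN encodes a tumour suppressor phosphatase that antagonises PI3K/AKT signalling. Arginine 130 lies within the catalytic phosphatase signature motif, and substitutions at this residue are known as cancer-associated changes that impair enzymatic activity. The record does not state the functional consequence of R130G or the intended application. A construct of this kind would typically be used to stably express the mutant in mammalian cells, often PTEN-deficient lines, for comparison with wild-type PTEN. No epitope tag or reporter is recorded.
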