Addgene plasmid #10783: 970 pBabe puroL PTEN R130G
Depositing lab: William Sellers. Depositing organization: Dana-Farber Cancer Institute.
Backbone
  Vector backbone: pBABE-puroL
  Backbone size w/o insert (bp): 5169
  Vector type: Mammalian Expression, Retroviral
  Selectable markers: Puromycin
Growth in bacteria
  Bacterial resistance: Ampicillin, 100 μg/mL
  Growth temperature: 37°C
  Growth strain: DH5alpha
  Copy number: High Copy
Gene/Insert
  Gene/Insert name: PTEN
  Species: H. sapiens (human)
  Insert size (bp): 1200
  Mutation: R130G
  Entrez Gene: PTEN (a.k.a. 10q23del, BZS, CWS1, DEC, GLM2, MHAM, MMAC1, PTEN1, PTENbeta, PTENgama, TEP1)
  Cloning method: Restriction Enzyme
  Sequencing primers: 5′ pBABE 5'
Terms and licenses: Academic/Nonprofit Terms; Industry Terms: Not Available to Industry
How to cite: 970 pBabe puroL PTEN R130G was a gift from William Sellers (Addgene plasmid # 10783 ; http://n2t.net/addgene:10783 ; RRID:Addgene_10783)
